>Addgene plasmid #27628 | pQCXIN- myc ULK1 4SA | addgene partial sequence | sequence record 33955 | 27628 with mULK1-F (5' ATCGAGCAAAACCTGCAATC 3')
AGGTCAGGGGCCACCAGCCCCCTGGGCTTTGGCCGGGCCAGCCCATCACCCCCCTCCCACACCGATGGAG
CCATGCTGGCCAGGAAGCTGTCACTTGGAGGTGGCCGTCCCTACACACCTTCTCCCCAAGTGGGAACCAT
CCCAGAGCGACCCAGCTGGAGCAGAGTGCCCTCCCCACAAGGAGCTGATGTGCGGGTTGGCAGGTCACCA
CGACCCGGTTCCTCTGTGCCTGAGCACTCTCCAAGAACCACTGGGCTGGGCTGCCGCCTGCACGCTGCCC
CTAACCTGTCCGACTTCCATGTTGTGCGTCCCAAGCTGCCTAAGCCCCCAGCAGACCCACTGGGAGCCAC
CTTTAGCCCACCCCAGACCAGCGCACCCCAGCCATGCCCAGGGCTACAGTCTTGCCGGCCACTGCGTGGC
TCACCTAAGCTGCCTGACTTCCTACAGCGGAGTCCCCTACCCCCCATCCTAGGCTCTCCTACCAAGGCCG
GGCCCTCCTTTGACTTCCCCAAAACCCCCGCCTCTCAGAATTTGCTGACCCTGTTGGCTAGGCAGGGGGT
AGTAATGACACCACCTCGGAACCGTACACTGCCTGACCTCTCCGAGGCCAGTCCTTTCCATGGCCAGCAG
CTGGGCTCTGGCCTTCGGCCCGCTGAAGACACCCGGGGTCCCTTTGGACGGTCCTTCAGCACCAGCCGCA
TTACGGACCTGCTGCTTAAGGCTGCATTTGGGACTCAGGCCTCTGACTCAGGCAGCACAGACAGCCTACA
GGAGAAACCTATGGAGATTGCTCCCTCTGCTGGCTTTGGAGGGACTCTGCATCCAGGAGCTCGTGGTGGA
GGGGCCAGCAGCCCAGCACCTGTGGTATTTACTGTAGGCTCCCCACCCAGTGGTGCCACCCCACCCCAGA
GTACCCGTACCAGAATGTTCTCAGTG
