>Addgene plasmid #27628 | pQCXIN- myc ULK1 4SA | addgene partial sequence | sequence record 33956 | 27628 with mULK1-R 5'-TCTTGACTCGGATGTTGCTG
GCAGGATGTTTTGGGGCTTCAGGTCCCGGTGGATGATGCCCTTGCTGTGCAGCAGCCGCATGGCGCCAGC
GATCTGCTGTAGGAAAAGCCTGACAGTGTCTTCACTCAGTGTGCGCATAGTGTGCAGGTAGTCAGCCAGG
TCTCCACCATTACAATACTCCATGACCAGGTAGACAGAATTAGCCATTTCCTGGAAGTCATACAGCGCCA
CGATGTTTTCGTGCTTTAGTTCCTTCAGGATTTTGATTTCCTTTCCCAGCAGTGTTTGGGACTTGGCAAG
GTTCTTCTTGTTAATGCATTTGACGGCCACCTCCAGGTCGTGCTTCTCGCGGTGTCGACCCTTGAAGACC
ACCGCGAAGGCGCCGTGTCCAATCAGGTCCTTGCGAGAGAACTCGAACTTGCCCACGGTCTCGACGCCGC
CTCGGCCCGGCTCTATTCCTCCCAAGTCTTCCTCGGAGATTAGCTTTTGTTCCATGGTGAAGCCTGCTTT
TTTGTACAAACTTGTTGATATCTGCAGAATTCCACCACACTGGACTAGTCGACGATCTCTATCACTGATA
GGGAGATCTCTATCACTGATAGGGAGAGCTCTGCTTATATAGACCTCCC
