[The description below was written by a language model from this plasmid's Addgene catalogue record.]
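Description:
pQCXIN- myc ULK1 4SA is a retroviral expression plasmid built on a Gateway destination version of the pQCXIN backbone (pQCXIN Neo dest, about 9.1 kb without insert). It is propagated in E. coli under ampicillin selection, and transduced mammalian cells are selected with G418 through a neomycin resistance marker. The record contains no feature table, so the regulatory architecture is not explicitly documented. The listing of a CMV forward sequencing primer suggests that a CMV promoter lies upstream of the insert. This fits the general pQCXIN design, in which an internal CMV promoter drives a bicistronic transcript linking the gene of interest to the neomycin marker through an IRES, flanked by retroviral LTRs and a packaging signal.

The payload is a roughly 3.2 kb mouse ULK1 coding sequence introduced by Gateway recombination, with an N-terminal myc epitope tag for detection or immunoprecipitation. The initiating methionine of ULK1 was removed so that translation begins at the tag, and a silent change at arginine 5 leaves the protein sequence unaltered. The "4SA" designation refers to four alanine substitutions at phosphoacceptor residues (S467A, S555A, T574A and S637A). The catalogue's gene link points to Myc, which appears to reflect the epitope tag rather than the actual insert; the encoded protein is ULK1, the mammalian ATG1 autophagy kinase.

According to the associated publication, which reports phosphorylation of ULK1 by AMP-activated protein kinase, this construct serves as a non-phosphorylatable mutant. It is suited to stable expression in mammalian cells for testing how loss of these sites affects autophagy and mitophagy in response to energy stress.
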