Addgene plasmid #27628: pQCXIN- myc ULK1 4SA
Depositing lab: Reuben Shaw. Depositing organization: Salk Institute for Biological Studies. Publication: Phosphorylation of ULK1 (hATG1) by AMP-activated protein kinase connects energy sensing to mitophagy. Egan DF, Shackelford DB, Mihaylova MM, Gelino S, Kohnz RA, Mair W, Vasquez DS, Joshi A, Gwinn DM, Taylor R, Asara JM, Fitzpatrick J, Dillin A, Viollet B, Kundu M, Hansen M, Shaw RJ. Science. 2011 Jan 28;331(6016):456-61. doi: 10.1126/science.1196371. Epub 2010 Dec 23. PubMed 21205641.
Backbone
  Vector backbone: pQCXIN Neo dest
  Backbone manufacturer: Addgene plasmid 17399
  Backbone size w/o insert (bp): 9135
  Vector type: Retroviral
  Selectable markers: Neomycin (select with G418)
Growth in bacteria
  Bacterial resistance: Ampicillin, 100 μg/mL
  Growth temperature: 30°C
  Growth strain: Stbl3
  Copy number: Unknown
Gene/Insert
  Gene/Insert name: mouse myc ULK1 4SA
  Species: M. musculus (mouse)
  Insert size (bp): 3192
  Mutation: S467A, S555A, T574A, S637A. Initial M from ULK1 removed. Silent mutation at Arginine 5, which does not affect amino acid sequence.
  Entrez Gene: Myc (a.k.a. Myc2, Niard, Nird, bHLHe39)
  Tag / fusion protein: myc (N terminal on insert)
  Cloning method: Gateway Cloning; 5′ cloning site none/attR1 (unknown if destroyed); 3′ cloning site none/attR2 (unknown if destroyed)
  Sequencing primers: 5′ CMV forward
Terms and licenses: Academic/Nonprofit Terms; Industry Terms: Not Available to Industry
How to cite: pQCXIN- myc ULK1 4SA was a gift from Reuben Shaw (Addgene plasmid # 27628 ; http://n2t.net/addgene:27628 ; RRID:Addgene_27628)
